>Addgene plasmid #132763 | pUCIDT-Wolf1 | addgene full sequence | sequence record 260686 | Addgene NGS Result
TCGCGCGTTTCGGTGATGACGGTGAAAACCTCTGACACATGCAGCTCCCGGAGACGGTCACAGCTTGTCT
GTAAGCGGATGCCGGGAGCAGACAAGCCCGTCAGGGCGCGTCAGCGGGTGTTGGCGGGTGTCGGGGCTGG
CTTAACTATGCGGCATCAGAGCAGATTGTACTGAGAGTGCACCAAATGCGGTGTGAAATACCGCACAGAT
GCGTAAGGAGAAAATACCGCATCAGGCGCCATTCGCCATTCAGGCTGCGCAACTGTTGGGAAGGGCGATC
GGTGCGGGCCTCATCGCTATTACGCCAGCTGGCGAAAGGGGGATGTGCTGCAAGGCGATTAAGTTGGGTA
ACGCCAGGGTTTTCCCAGTCACGACGTTGTAAAACGACGGCCAGTGCAACGCGATGACGATGGATAGCGA
TTCATCGATGAGCTGACCCGATCGCCGCCGCCGGAGGGTTGCGTTTGAGACGGGCGACAGATGAATTCGT
CGTCGTCCCCTCAAACTATCATCTCTAGCGAGCTACAGCACTCACACACGATGACGATCATGTACGAGCT
CGGCACTGATATGGAGACTCTCTATCTCAGGCCTCTACTTCTACACTGAGAGATTATCTGGTCTTTCGCC
GCAGATTAGCTAAGCTTAAAAATCGTTCAACGGTAACTAACCCTGCTTTCTTGAGGAACTTTCCGGGCCG
TCCCGGTACATCGTACCCGTTTACTACCAACTTACAACACATGGCGCAGATCTAAGCATCGAGTTTCAAA
ATGCCATTTCTATGATACCCGCTGTACTCCCACCAAAGATACGAAATGCCCACCTTCTAAAAGTTATCTC
CACATATAGAGCGACTACGCAGAAGGCAGGAATAACTCCTATATTTAGGTTTTAGCTCGGTTTATCGCTG
ACGCGCTCAGTACAGCAGCTGAAAAGGTGGCATCAATCTGCAGATCAGTTCTGGACCAGCGAGCTGTGCT
GCGACTCGTGGCGTAATCATGGTCATAGCTGTTTCCTGTGTGAAATTGTTATCCGCTCACAATTCCACAC
AACATACGAGCCGGAAGCATAAAGTGTAAAGCCTGGGGTGCCTAATGAGTGAGCTAACTCACATTAATTG
CGTTGCGCTCACTGCCCGCTTTCCAGTCGGGAAACCTGTCGTGCCAGCTGCATTAATGAATCGGCCAACG
CGCGGGGAGAGGCGGTTTGCGTATTGGGCGCTCTTCCGCTTCCTCGCTCACTGACTCGCTGCGCTCGGTC
GTTCGGCTGCGGCGAGCGGTATCAGCTCACTCAAAGGCGGTAATACGGTTATCCACAGAATCAGGGGATA
ACGCAGGAAAGAACATGTGAGCAAAAGGCCAGCAAAAGGCCAGGAACCGTAAAAAGGCCGCGTTGCTGGC
GTTTTTCCATAGGCTCCGCCCCCCTGACGAGCATCACAAAAATCGACGCTCAAGTCAGAGGTGGCGAAAC
CCGACAGGACTATAAAGATACCAGGCGTTTCCCCCTGGAAGCTCCCTCGTGCGCTCTCCTGTTCCGACCC
TGTCGCTTACCGGATACCTGTCCGCCTTTCTCCCTTCGGGAAGCGTGGCGCTTTCTCATAGCTCACGCTG
TAGGTATCTCAGTTCGGTGTAGGTCGTTCGCTCCAAGCTGGGCTGTGTGCACGAACCCCCCGTTCAGCCC
GACCGCTGCGCCTTATCCGGTAACTATCGTCTTGAGTCCAACCCGGTAAGACACGACTTATCGCCACTGG
CAGCAGCCACTGGTAACAGGATTAGCAGAGCGAGGTATGTAGGCGGTGCTACAGAGTTCTTGAAGTGGTG
GCCTAACTACGGCTACACTAGAAGAACAGTATTTGGTATCTGCGCTCTGCTGAAGCCAGTTACCTTCGGA
AAAAGAGTTGGTAGCTCTTGATCCGGCAAACAAACCACCGCTGGTAGCGGTGGTTTTTTTGTTTGCAAGC
AGCAGATTACGCGCAGAAAAAAAGGATCTCAAGAAGATCCTTTGATCTTTTCTACGGGGTCTGACGCTCA
GTGGAACGAAAACTCACGTTAAGGGATTTTGGTCATGAGATTATCAAAAAGGATCTTCACCTAGATCCTT
TTAAATTAAAAATGAAGTTTTAAATCAATCTAAAGTATATATGAGTAAACTTGGTCTGACAGTTACCAAT
GCTTAATCAGTGAGGCACCTATCTCAGCGATCTGTCTATTTCGTTCATCCATAGTTGCCTGACTCCCCGT
CGTGTAGATAACTACGATACGGGAGGGCTTACCATCTGGCCCCAGTGCTGCAATGATACCGCGAGACCCA
CGCTCACCGGCTCCAGATTTATCAGCAATAAACCAGCCAGCCGGAAGGGCCGAGCGCAGAAGTGGTCCTG
CAACTTTATCCGCCTCCATCCAGTCTATTAATTGTTGCCGGGAAGCTAGAGTAAGTAGTTCGCCAGTTAA
TAGTTTGCGCAACGTTGTTGCCATTGCTACAGGCATCGTGGTGTCACGCTCGTCGTTTGGTATGGCTTCA
TTCAGCTCCGGTTCCCAACGATCAAGGCGAGTTACATGATCCCCCATGTTGTGCAAAAAAGCGGTTAGCT
CCTTCGGTCCTCCGATCGTTGTCAGAAGTAAGTTGGCCGCAGTGTTATCACTCATGGTTATGGCAGCACT
GCATAATTCTCTTACTGTCATGCCATCCGTAAGATGCTTTTCTGTGACTGGTGAGTACTCAACCAAGTCA
TTCTGAGAATAGTGTATGCGGCGACCGAGTTGCTCTTGCCCGGCGTCAATACGGGATAATACCGCGCCAC
ATAGCAGAACTTTAAAAGTGCTCATCATTGGAAAACGTTCTTCGGGGCGAAAACTCTCAAGGATCTTACC
GCTGTTGAGATCCAGTTCGATGTAACCCACTCGTGCACCCAACTGATCTTCAGCATCTTTTACTTTCACC
AGCGTTTCTGGGTGAGCAAAAACAGGAAGGCAAAATGCCGCAAAAAAGGGAATAAGGGCGACACGGAAAT
GTTGAATACTCATACTCTACCTTTTTCAATATTATTGAAGCATTTATCAGGGTTATTGTCTCATGAGCGG
ATACATATTTGAATGTATTTAGAAAAATAAACAAATAGGGGTTCCGCGCACATTTCCCCGAAAAGTGCCA
CCTGACGTCTAAGAAACCATTATTATCATGACATTAACCTATAAAAATAGGCGTATCACGAGGCCCTTTC
GTC
Features (pLannotate 1.2.2; 10 found; start..end, strand, type, name):
    137..236     +  misc_feature   bom (fragment): basis of mobility region from pBR322
    242..396     -  CDS            lacZα (fragment): LacZα fragment of β-galactosidase; lacZ fragment
   1026..1042    -  protein_bind   lac operator: The lac repressor binds to the lac operator to inhibit transcription in E. coli. This inhibition can be relieved by adding lactose or isopropyl-β-D-thiogalactopyranoside (IPTG). lac repressor encoded by lacI
   1050..1080    -  promoter       lac promoter: promoter for the E. coli lac operon
   1095..1116    -  protein_bind   CAP binding site: CAP binding activates transcription in the presence of cAMP. E. coli catabolite activator protein
   1129..1221    -  CDS            lacI (fragment): lac repressor; lacI; The lac repressor binds to the lac operator to inhibit transcription in E. coli. This inhibition can be relieved by adding lactose or isopropyl-β-D-thiogalactopyranoside (IPTG).
   1404..1992    -  rep_origin     ori: high-copy-number ColE1/pMB1/pBR322/pUC origin of replication
   2163..3023    -  CDS            AmpR: β-lactamase; bla; confers resistance to ampicillin, carbenicillin, and related antibiotics
   3024..3128    -  promoter       AmpR promoter: bla
   3223..35      +  CDS            rop (fragment) (across the origin): Rop protein, which maintains plasmids at low copy number; rop
