[The description below was written by a language model from this plasmid's Addgene catalogue record and pLannotate feature annotations shown in this document.]
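Description:
pUCIDT-Wolf1 is a small (about 3.2 kb) bacterial cloning plasmid built on the commercial pUCIDT-Amp gene-synthesis backbone, carrying a 440 bp fully synthetic insert named Wolf1. According to the record, the insert does not encode a protein or regulatory function; it stores digital information, specifically an iconic image of a wolf written into DNA sequence. The plasmid was deposited in connection with work on archival DNA data storage and random-access retrieval of stored files by Boolean search, so it is best understood as one "file" in a DNA memory collection rather than as an expression construct. The vector type is listed as unspecified and the cloning method as unknown.

The annotated features are all backbone elements typical of a pUC-family plasmid. A high-copy ColE1/pUC origin supports replication in E. coli, and a β-lactamase gene driven by its own promoter provides ampicillin selection. The table also shows a lac promoter with its operator and CAP binding site, a fragment of lacZα, and short remnants of lacI, rop and the pBR322 bom region, which are vestiges of the vector's lineage with no evident functional role here. The insert itself is not annotated. It presumably occupies the unannotated stretch between the lacZα fragment and the lac operator, though the record does not give its coordinates. Nothing in the record indicates that the insert is meant to be transcribed or translated. The plasmid serves as a renewable, sequence-verified source of the encoded data block, which can be amplified or sequenced to read back the stored image.
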