Addgene plasmid #132763: pUCIDT-Wolf1
Purpose: Encodes an iconic representation of a wolf
Depositing lab: Mark Bathe. Depositing organization: Massachusetts Institute of Technology. Publication: Random access DNA memory using Boolean search in an archival file storage system. Banal JL, Shepherd TR, Berleant J, Huang H, Reyes M, Ackerman CM, Blainey PC, Bathe M. Nat Mater. 2021 Sep;20(9):1272-1280. doi: 10.1038/s41563-021-01021-3. Epub 2021 Jun 10. PubMed 34112975.
Backbone
  Vector backbone: pUCIDT-Amp
  Backbone manufacturer: IDT
  Backbone size w/o insert (bp): 2761
  Total vector size (bp): 3223
  Vector type: Unspecified
Growth in bacteria
  Bacterial resistance: Ampicillin, 100 μg/mL
  Growth temperature: 37°C
  Growth strain: DH5alpha
  Copy number: High Copy
Gene/Insert
  Gene/Insert name: Wolf1
  Species: Synthetic
  Insert size (bp): 440
  Cloning method: Unknown
  Sequencing primers: 5′ gaattcgtcgtcgtcccctcaaact; 3′ ctgcagattgatgccaccttttcagc
Terms and licenses: Academic/Nonprofit Terms; Industry Terms: Not Available to Industry
How to cite: pUCIDT-Wolf1 was a gift from Mark Bathe (Addgene plasmid # 132763 ; http://n2t.net/addgene:132763 ; RRID:Addgene_132763)
